Addgene plasmid #128278: pET45b-tsr(B/X) (6X-His-Dm-Cofilin)
Purpose: Expresses Drosophila melanogaster Cofilin (Twinstar) in bacterial cell culture
Depositing lab: Anna Sokac. Depositing organization: Baylor College of Medicine. Publication: Cofilin-Mediated Actin Stress Response Is Maladaptive in Heat-Stressed Embryos. Figard L, Zheng L, Biel N, Xue Z, Seede H, Coleman S, Golding I, Sokac AM. Cell Rep. 2019 Mar 26;26(13):3493-3501.e4. doi: 10.1016/j.celrep.2019.02.092. PubMed 30917306.
Backbone
  Vector backbone: pet45b(+)
  Backbone manufacturer: Novagen
  Backbone size w/o insert (bp): 5260
  Total vector size (bp): 5650
  Vector type: Bacterial Expression
Growth in bacteria
  Bacterial resistance: Ampicillin, 100 μg/mL
  Growth temperature: 37°C
  Growth strain: DH5alpha
  Growth instructions: Grow with shaking at 225 rpm in Luria broth or 2X YT broth. For optimizing expression of the protein of interest, use appropriate E. coli protein expression strain such as BL21 (DE3) cells in 2X YT broth. Plasmid will be maintained at lower copy in these strains than in chemically-competent cloning strains such as E. coli Top10(TM) or DH10B(TM).
  Copy number: Low Copy
Gene/Insert
  Gene/Insert name: twinstar (tsr) (alt name: Dm-Cofilin)
  Species: D. melanogaster (fly)
  Insert size (bp): 452
  Mutation: Met1 changed to Pro1; Cys77 silent basepair mutation/codon switch from UGU to UGC
  GenBank ID: U24490.1 U24676.2
  Entrez Gene: tsr (a.k.a. Dmel_CG4254, 12/8, ADF, ADF/cofilin, Adf, CG4254, Cadf, D-cof, D61, Dmel\CG4254, T8, Tsr, cofilin, cofilin/ADF, cofilin/actin depolymerizing factor homolog, l(2)03101, l(2)k03101, l(2)k05633, l(2)k13409, ntf)
  Promoter: T7
  Tag / fusion protein: 6X Histidine tag (N terminal on insert)
  Cloning method: Restriction Enzyme; 5′ cloning site BamHI (not destroyed); 3′ cloning site XhoI (not destroyed)
  Sequencing primers: 5′ T7 (Eurofins standard primers); 3′ T7 terminal (Eurofins standard primers)
Terms and licenses: Academic/Nonprofit Terms; Industry Terms: Not Available to Industry
How to cite: pET45b-tsr(B/X) (6X-His-Dm-Cofilin) was a gift from Anna Sokac (Addgene plasmid # 128278 ; http://n2t.net/addgene:128278 ; RRID:Addgene_128278)
