[The description below was written by a language model from this plasmid's Addgene catalogue record and pLannotate feature annotations shown in this document.]
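Description:
pET45b-tsr(B/X) (6X-His-Dm-Cofilin) is a bacterial expression plasmid of about 5.65 kb built on the Novagen pET-45b(+) backbone for producing Drosophila melanogaster cofilin, the product of the twinstar (tsr) gene, in E. coli. It replicates from a pBR322-type ColE1 origin accompanied by the bom region and the rop gene, which keeps copy number low, consistent with the catalogue listing. Selection is through the β-lactamase (AmpR) gene, conferring ampicillin resistance. An f1 origin is also present and could allow single-stranded DNA production. The short tetracycline-resistance fragments annotated around lacI are non-functional remnants of the pBR322 lineage.

The tsr coding sequence (roughly 450 bp) was cloned between BamHI and XhoI sites, both retained, downstream of a T7 promoter, lac operator and the T7 gene 10 ribosome binding site, with a T7 terminator closing the unit. The plasmid-borne lacI gene supplies lac repressor, so transcription is held off until induction with IPTG in a host that provides T7 RNA polymerase, such as a DE3 lysogen. The protein carries an N-terminal 6X histidine tag for metal-affinity purification. This tag is not annotated separately in the feature tables but would fall in the interval between the RBS and the insert. To suit the fusion, the native Met1 is changed to Pro, and the Cys77 codon carries a silent change. S-tag and SET1 fragments annotated downstream of the insert are vector-derived, and the record does not indicate that they are translated as part of the product. The sequenced and theoretical records differ by only 3 nt and show the same features. The purified actin-depolymerizing protein was made in the context of work on cofilin-mediated actin stress responses in heat-stressed embryos.
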