Features (pLannotate 1.2.2; 19 found; start..end, strand, type, name):
     12..467     +  rep_origin     f1 ori (sequence partly withheld): f1 bacteriophage origin of replication; arrow indicates direction of (+) strand synthesis
    582..1442    -  CDS            AmpR: β-lactamase; bla; confers resistance to ampicillin, carbenicillin, and related antibiotics
   1443..1535    -  promoter       AmpR promoter: bla
   1616..2204    +  rep_origin     ori: high-copy-number ColE1/pMB1/pBR322/pUC origin of replication
   2390..2532    -  misc_feature   bom: basis of mobility region from pBR322
   2634..2825    -  CDS            rop: Rop protein, which maintains plasmids at low copy number; rop
   2842..3222    +  CDS            YPB1_ECOLX: Protein predicted: Swiss-Prot protein existence level 4. From Escherichia coli.
   3284..3348    -  CDS            TcR (fragment): tetracycline efflux protein; tet; confers resistance to tetracycline
   3363..3384    -  protein_bind   CAP binding site: CAP binding activates transcription in the presence of cAMP. E. coli catabolite activator protein
   3397..4479    -  CDS            lacI: lac repressor; lacI; The lac repressor binds to the lac operator to inhibit transcription in E. coli. This inhibition can be relieved by adding lactose or isopropyl-β-D-thiogalactopyranoside (IPTG).
   4480..4557    -  promoter       lacI promoter: lacI
   4565..4844    -  CDS            TcR (fragment): tetracycline efflux protein; tet; confers resistance to tetracycline
   4870..4888    +  promoter       T7 promoter: promoter for bacteriophage T7 RNA polymerase
   4889..4913    +  protein_bind   lac operator: The lac repressor binds to the lac operator to inhibit transcription in E. coli. This inhibition can be relieved by adding lactose or isopropyl-β-D-thiogalactopyranoside (IPTG). lac repressor encoded by lacI
   4928..4950    +  RBS            RBS: efficient ribosome binding site from bacteriophage T7 gene 10 (Olins and Rangwala, 1989)
   5026..5466    +  CDS            tsr: CADF_DROME - Also known as Cadf. Experimental evidence at protein level: Swiss-Prot protein existence level 1. Exhibits F-actin depolymerizing activity and regulates actin cytoskeleton dynamics (PubMed:21205790). Required for cytokinesis in both mitotic and meiotic cells and for aster migration and separation (PubMed:8522587). Promotes cell motility during ovary development and oogenesis (PubMed:11175754). During larval development, required for the cell rearrangement needed for formation of terminal filaments which are stacks of somatic cells that are important for the initiation of ovarioles
   5482..5523    +  CDS            S-Tag (fragment): affinity and epitope tag derived from pancreatic ribonuclease A
   5553..5570    +  CDS            SET1 (fragment): solubility-enhancement tag derived from T7 phage gene 10B
   5578..5625    +  terminator     T7 terminator: transcription terminator for bacteriophage T7 RNA polymerase
>Addgene plasmid #128278 | pET45b-tsr(B/X) (6X-His-Dm-Cofilin) | depositor full sequence | sequence record 260933 | Theoretical Assembly
TGGCGAATGGG
[124 nt withheld, positions 12-135]
C
[91 nt withheld, positions 137-227]
A
[49 nt withheld, positions 229-277]
CCTTTGACGTTGGAGTCCACGTTCTTT
[37 nt withheld, positions 305-341]
ACCCTATCTCGGTCTATTCTTTTGATTTATAAGGGATTTTGCCGATTTCGGCCTATTGGTTAAAAAATGA
GCTGATTTAACAAAAATTTAACGCGAATTTTAACAAAATATTAACGTTTACAATTTCTGGCGGCACGATG
GCATGAGATTATCAAAAAGGATCTTCACCTAGATCCTTTTAAATTAAAAATGAAGTTTTAAATCAATCTA
AAGTATATATGAGTAAACTTGGTCTGACAGTTACCAATGCTTAATCAGTGAGGCACCTATCTCAGCGATC
TGTCTATTTCGTTCATCCATAGTTGCCTGACTCCCCGTCGTGTAGATAACTACGATACGGGAGGGCTTAC
CATCTGGCCCCAGTGCTGCAATGATACCGCGAGACCCACGCTCACCGGCTCCAGATTTATCAGCAATAAA
CCAGCCAGCCGGAAGGGCCGAGCGCAGAAGTGGTCCTGCAACTTTATCCGCCTCCATCCAGTCTATTAAT
TGTTGCCGGGAAGCTAGAGTAAGTAGTTCGCCAGTTAATAGTTTGCGCAACGTTGTTGCCATTGCTACAG
GCATCGTGGTGTCACGCTCGTCGTTTGGTATGGCTTCATTCAGCTCCGGTTCCCAACGATCAAGGCGAGT
TACATGATCCCCCATGTTGTGCAAAAAAGCGGTTAGCTCCTTCGGTCCTCCGATCGTTGTCAGAAGTAAG
TTGGCCGCAGTGTTATCACTCATGGTTATGGCAGCACTGCATAATTCTCTTACTGTCATGCCATCCGTAA
GATGCTTTTCTGTGACTGGTGAGTACTCAACCAAGTCATTCTGAGAATAGTGTATGCGGCGACCGAGTTG
CTCTTGCCCGGCGTCAATACGGGATAATACCGCGCCACATAGCAGAACTTTAAAAGTGCTCATCATTGGA
AAACGTTCTTCGGGGCGAAAACTCTCAAGGATCTTACCGCTGTTGAGATCCAGTTCGATGTAACCCACTC
GTGCACCCAACTGATCTTCAGCATCTTTTACTTTCACCAGCGTTTCTGGGTGAGCAAAAACAGGAAGGCA
AAATGCCGCAAAAAAGGGAATAAGGGCGACACGGAAATGTTGAATACTCATACTCTTCCTTTTTCAATCA
TGATTGAAGCATTTATCAGGGTTATTGTCTCATGAGCGGATACATATTTGAATGTATTTAGAAAAATAAA
CAAATAGGTCATGACCAAAATCCCTTAACGTGAGTTTTCGTTCCACTGAGCGTCAGACCCCGTAGAAAAG
ATCAAAGGATCTTCTTGAGATCCTTTTTTTCTGCGCGTAATCTGCTGCTTGCAAACAAAAAAACCACCGC
TACCAGCGGTGGTTTGTTTGCCGGATCAAGAGCTACCAACTCTTTTTCCGAAGGTAACTGGCTTCAGCAG
AGCGCAGATACCAAATACTGTCCTTCTAGTGTAGCCGTAGTTAGGCCACCACTTCAAGAACTCTGTAGCA
CCGCCTACATACCTCGCTCTGCTAATCCTGTTACCAGTGGCTGCTGCCAGTGGCGATAAGTCGTGTCTTA
CCGGGTTGGACTCAAGACGATAGTTACCGGATAAGGCGCAGCGGTCGGGCTGAACGGGGGGTTCGTGCAC
ACAGCCCAGCTTGGAGCGAACGACCTACACCGAACTGAGATACCTACAGCGTGAGCTATGAGAAAGCGCC
ACGCTTCCCGAAGGGAGAAAGGCGGACAGGTATCCGGTAAGCGGCAGGGTCGGAACAGGAGAGCGCACGA
GGGAGCTTCCAGGGGGAAACGCCTGGTATCTTTATAGTCCTGTCGGGTTTCGCCACCTCTGACTTGAGCG
TCGATTTTTGTGATGCTCGTCAGGGGGGCGGAGCCTATGGAAAAACGCCAGCAACGCGGCCTTTTTACGG
TTCCTGGCCTTTTGCTGGCCTTTTGCTCACATGTTCTTTCCTGCGTTATCCCCTGATTCTGTGGATAACC
GTATTACCGCCTTTGAGTGAGCTGATACCGCTCGCCGCAGCCGAACGACCGAGCGCAGCGAGTCAGTGAG
CGAGGAAGCGGAAGAGCGCCTGATGCGGTATTTTCTCCTTACGCATCTGTGCGGTATTTCACACCGCATA
TATGGTGCACTCTCAGTACAATCTGCTCTGATGCCGCATAGTTAAGCCAGTATACACTCCGCTATCGCTA
CGTGACTGGGTCATGGCTGCGCCCCGACACCCGCCAACACCCGCTGACGCGCCCTGACGGGCTTGTCTGC
TCCCGGCATCCGCTTACAGACAAGCTGTGACCGTCTCCGGGAGCTGCATGTGTCAGAGGTTTTCACCGTC
ATCACCGAAACGCGCGAGGCAGCTGCGGTAAAGCTCATCAGCGTGGTCGTGAAGCGATTCACAGATGTCT
GCCTGTTCATCCGCGTCCAGCTCGTTGAGTTTCTCCAGAAGCGTTAATGTCTGGCTTCTGATAAAGCGGG
CCATGTTAAGGGCGGTTTTTTCCTGTTTGGTCACTGATGCCTCCGTGTAAGGGGGATTTCTGTTCATGGG
GGTAATGATACCGATGAAACGAGAGAGGATGCTCACGATACGGGTTACTGATGATGAACATGCCCGGTTA
CTGGAACGTTGTGAGGGTAAACAACTGGCGGTATGGATGCGGCGGGACCAGAGAAAAATCACTCAGGGTC
AATGCCAGCGCTTCGTTAATACAGATGTAGGTGTTCCACAGGGTAGCCAGCAGCATCCTGCGATGCAGAT
CCGGAACATAATGGTGCAGGGCGCTGACTTCCGCGTTTCCAGACTTTACGAAACACGGAAACCGAAGACC
ATTCATGTTGTTGCTCAGGTCGCAGACGTTTTGCAGCAGCAGTCGCTTCACGTTCGCTCGCGTATCGGTG
ATTCATTCTGCTAACCAGTAAGGCAACCCCGCCAGCCTAGCCGGGTCCTCAACGACAGGAGCACGATCAT
GCTAGTCATGCCCCGCGCCCACCGGAAGGAGCTGACTGGGTTGAAGGCTCTCAAGGGCATCGGTCGAGAT
CCCGGTGCCTAATGAGTGAGCTAACTTACATTAATTGCGTTGCGCTCACTGCCCGCTTTCCAGTCGGGAA
ACCTGTCGTGCCAGCTGCATTAATGAATCGGCCAACGCGCGGGGAGAGGCGGTTTGCGTATTGGGCGCCA
GGGTGGTTTTTCTTTTCACCAGTGAGACGGGCAACAGCTGATTGCCCTTCACCGCCTGGCCCTGAGAGAG
TTGCAGCAAGCGGTCCACGCTGGTTTGCCCCAGCAGGCGAAAATCCTGTTTGATGGTGGTTAACGGCGGG
ATATAACATGAGCTGTCTTCGGTATCGTCGTATCCCACTACCGAGATGTCCGCACCAACGCGCAGCCCGG
ACTCGGTAATGGCGCGCATTGCGCCCAGCGCCATCTGATCGTTGGCAACCAGCATCGCAGTGGGAACGAT
GCCCTCATTCAGCATTTGCATGGTTTGTTGAAAACCGGACATGGCACTCCAGTCGCCTTCCCGTTCCGCT
ATCGGCTGAATTTGATTGCGAGTGAGATATTTATGCCAGCCAGCCAGACGCAGACGCGCCGAGACAGAAC
TTAATGGGCCCGCTAACAGCGCGATTTGCTGGTGACCCAATGCGACCAGATGCTCCACGCCCAGTCGCGT
ACCGTCTTCATGGGAGAAAATAATACTGTTGATGGGTGTCTGGTCAGAGACATCAAGAAATAACGCCGGA
ACATTAGTGCAGGCAGCTTCCACAGCAATGGCATCCTGGTCATCCAGCGGATAGTTAATGATCAGCCCAC
TGACGCGTTGCGCGAGAAGATTGTGCACCGCCGCTTTACAGGCTTCGACGCCGCTTCGTTCTACCATCGA
CACCACCACGCTGGCACCCAGTTGATCGGCGCGAGATTTAATCGCCGCGACAATTTGCGACGGCGCGTGC
AGGGCCAGACTGGAGGTGGCAACGCCAATCAGCAACGACTGTTTGCCCGCCAGTTGTTGTGCCACGCGGT
TGGGAATGTAATTCAGCTCCGCCATCGCCGCTTCCACTTTTTCCCGCGTTTTCGCAGAAACGTGGCTGGC
CTGGTTCACCACGCGGGAAACGGTCTGATAAGAGACACCGGCATACTCTGCGACATCGTATAACGTTACT
GGTTTCACATTCACCACCCTGAATTGACTCTCTTCCGGGCGCTATCATGCCATACCGCGAAAGGTTTTGC
GCCATTCGATGGTGTCCGGGATCTCGACGCTCTCCCTTATGCGACTCCTGCATTAGGAAGCAGCCCAGTA
GTAGGTTGAGGCCGTTGAGCACCGCCGCCGCAAGGAATGGTGCATGCAAGGAGATGGCGCCCAACAGTCC
CCCGGCCACGGGGCCTGCCACCATACCCACGCCGAAACAAGCGCTCATGAGCCCGAAGTGGCGAGCCCGA
TCTTCCCCATCGGTGATGTCGGCGATATAGGCGCCAGCAACCGCACCTGTGGCGCCGGTGATGCCGGCCA
CGATGCGTCCGGCGTAGAGGATCGAGATCGATCTCGATCCCGCGAAATTAATACGACTCACTATAGGGGA
ATTGTGAGCGGATAACAATTCCCCTCTAGAAATAATTTTGTTTAACTTTAAGAAGGAGATATACCATGGC
ACATCACCACCACCATCACGTGGGTACCGGTTCGAATGATGACGACGACAAGAGTCCGGATCCCGCTTCT
GGTGTAACTGTGTCTGATGTCTGCAAGACTACATACGAGGAAATAAAGAAGGACAAAAAGCATCGCTATG
TCATCTTTTACATTCGCGATGAAAAGCAGATTGATGTGGAGACTGTGGCAGATCGCAACGCCGAGTACGA
CCAGTTTCTAGAAGATATCCAGAAATGCGGACCTGGAGAGTGCCGGTACGGACTGTTCGATTTCGAGTAC
ATGCACCAGTGCCAAGGCACCTCTGAGAGTTCAAAGAAGCAAAAGCTGTTCCTTATGTCGTGGTGTCCCG
ATACTGCCAAGGTCAAGAAGAAGATGTTGTACTCCAGCTCCTTCGATGCTCTCAAGAAGTCGCTCGTGGG
CGTCCAAAAGTATATACAAGCCACTGATCTTTCCGAAGCCTCCCGGGAAGCCGTCGAGGAGAAACTCCGG
GCCACCGACCGCCAATAACTCGAGTCTGGTAAAGAAACCGCTGCTGCGAAATTTGAACGCCAGCACATGG
ACTCGTCTACTAGCGCAGCTTAATTAACCTAGGCTGCTGCCACCGCTGAGCAATAACTAGCATAACCCCT
TGGGGCCTCTAAACGGGTCTTGAGGGGTTTTTTGCTGAAAGGAGGAACTATATCCGGAT
