Features (pLannotate 1.2.2; 19 found; start..end, strand, type, name):
     70..510     +  CDS            tsr: CADF_DROME - Also known as Cadf. Experimental evidence at protein level: Swiss-Prot protein existence level 1. Exhibits F-actin depolymerizing activity and regulates actin cytoskeleton dynamics (PubMed:21205790). Required for cytokinesis in both mitotic and meiotic cells and for aster migration and separation (PubMed:8522587). Promotes cell motility during ovary development and oogenesis (PubMed:11175754). During larval development, required for the cell rearrangement needed for formation of terminal filaments which are stacks of somatic cells that are important for the initiation of ovarioles
    526..567     +  CDS            S-Tag (fragment): affinity and epitope tag derived from pancreatic ribonuclease A
    597..614     +  CDS            SET1 (fragment): solubility-enhancement tag derived from T7 phage gene 10B
    622..669     +  terminator     T7 terminator: transcription terminator for bacteriophage T7 RNA polymerase
    706..1161    +  rep_origin     f1 ori (sequence partly withheld): f1 bacteriophage origin of replication; arrow indicates direction of (+) strand synthesis
   1276..2136    -  CDS            AmpR: β-lactamase; bla; confers resistance to ampicillin, carbenicillin, and related antibiotics
   2137..2229    -  promoter       AmpR promoter: bla
   2310..2898    +  rep_origin     ori: high-copy-number ColE1/pMB1/pBR322/pUC origin of replication
   3084..3223    -  misc_feature   bom: basis of mobility region from pBR322
   3325..3516    -  CDS            rop: Rop protein, which maintains plasmids at low copy number; rop
   3533..3913    +  CDS            YPB1_ECOLX: Protein predicted: Swiss-Prot protein existence level 4. From Escherichia coli.
   3975..4039    -  CDS            TcR (fragment): tetracycline efflux protein; tet; confers resistance to tetracycline
   4054..4075    -  protein_bind   CAP binding site: CAP binding activates transcription in the presence of cAMP. E. coli catabolite activator protein
   4088..5170    -  CDS            lacI: lac repressor; lacI; The lac repressor binds to the lac operator to inhibit transcription in E. coli. This inhibition can be relieved by adding lactose or isopropyl-β-D-thiogalactopyranoside (IPTG).
   5171..5248    -  promoter       lacI promoter: lacI
   5256..5535    -  CDS            TcR (fragment): tetracycline efflux protein; tet; confers resistance to tetracycline
   5561..5579    +  promoter       T7 promoter: promoter for bacteriophage T7 RNA polymerase
   5580..5604    +  protein_bind   lac operator: The lac repressor binds to the lac operator to inhibit transcription in E. coli. This inhibition can be relieved by adding lactose or isopropyl-β-D-thiogalactopyranoside (IPTG). lac repressor encoded by lacI
   5619..5641    +  RBS            RBS: efficient ribosome binding site from bacteriophage T7 gene 10 (Olins and Rangwala, 1989)
>Addgene plasmid #128278 | pET45b-tsr(B/X) (6X-His-Dm-Cofilin) | addgene full sequence | sequence record 264393 | Addgene NGS Result
ATGGCACATCACCACCACCATCACGTGGGTACCGGTTCGAATGATGACGACGACAAGAGTCCGGATCCCG
CTTCTGGTGTAACTGTGTCTGATGTCTGCAAGACTACATACGAGGAAATAAAGAAGGACAAAAAGCATCG
CTATGTCATCTTTTACATTCGCGATGAAAAGCAGATTGATGTGGAGACTGTGGCAGATCGCAACGCCGAG
TACGACCAGTTTCTAGAAGATATCCAGAAATGCGGACCTGGAGAGTGCCGGTACGGACTGTTCGATTTCG
AGTACATGCACCAGTGCCAAGGCACCTCTGAGAGTTCAAAGAAGCAAAAGCTGTTCCTTATGTCGTGGTG
TCCCGATACTGCCAAGGTCAAGAAGAAGATGTTGTACTCCAGCTCCTTCGATGCTCTCAAGAAGTCGCTC
GTGGGCGTCCAAAAGTATATACAAGCCACTGATCTTTCCGAAGCCTCCCGGGAAGCCGTCGAGGAGAAAC
TCCGGGCCACCGACCGCCAATAACTCGAGTCTGGTAAAGAAACCGCTGCTGCGAAATTTGAACGCCAGCA
CATGGACTCGTCTACTAGCGCAGCTTAATTAACCTAGGCTGCTGCCACCGCTGAGCAATAACTAGCATAA
CCCCTTGGGGCCTCTAAACGGGTCTTGAGGGGTTTTTTGCTGAAAGGAGGAACTATATCCGGATTGGCGA
ATGGG
[124 nt withheld, positions 706-829]
C
[91 nt withheld, positions 831-921]
A
[49 nt withheld, positions 923-971]
CCTTTGACGTTGGAGTCCACGTTCTTT
[37 nt withheld, positions 999-1035]
ACCCTATCTCGGTCTATTCTTTTGATTTATAAGGGATTTTGCCGATTTCGGCCTATTGGTTAAAAAATGA
GCTGATTTAACAAAAATTTAACGCGAATTTTAACAAAATATTAACGTTTACAATTTCTGGCGGCACGATG
GCATGAGATTATCAAAAAGGATCTTCACCTAGATCCTTTTAAATTAAAAATGAAGTTTTAAATCAATCTA
AAGTATATATGAGTAAACTTGGTCTGACAGTTACCAATGCTTAATCAGTGAGGCACCTATCTCAGCGATC
TGTCTATTTCGTTCATCCATAGTTGCCTGACTCCCCGTCGTGTAGATAACTACGATACGGGAGGGCTTAC
CATCTGGCCCCAGTGCTGCAATGATACCGCGAGACCCACGCTCACCGGCTCCAGATTTATCAGCAATAAA
CCAGCCAGCCGGAAGGGCCGAGCGCAGAAGTGGTCCTGCAACTTTATCCGCCTCCATCCAGTCTATTAAT
TGTTGCCGGGAAGCTAGAGTAAGTAGTTCGCCAGTTAATAGTTTGCGCAACGTTGTTGCCATTGCTACAG
GCATCGTGGTGTCACGCTCGTCGTTTGGTATGGCTTCATTCAGCTCCGGTTCCCAACGATCAAGGCGAGT
TACATGATCCCCCATGTTGTGCAAAAAAGCGGTTAGCTCCTTCGGTCCTCCGATCGTTGTCAGAAGTAAG
TTGGCCGCAGTGTTATCACTCATGGTTATGGCAGCACTGCATAATTCTCTTACTGTCATGCCATCCGTAA
GATGCTTTTCTGTGACTGGTGAGTACTCAACCAAGTCATTCTGAGAATAGTGTATGCGGCGACCGAGTTG
CTCTTGCCCGGCGTCAATACGGGATAATACCGCGCCACATAGCAGAACTTTAAAAGTGCTCATCATTGGA
AAACGTTCTTCGGGGCGAAAACTCTCAAGGATCTTACCGCTGTTGAGATCCAGTTCGATGTAACCCACTC
GTGCACCCAACTGATCTTCAGCATCTTTTACTTTCACCAGCGTTTCTGGGTGAGCAAAAACAGGAAGGCA
AAATGCCGCAAAAAAGGGAATAAGGGCGACACGGAAATGTTGAATACTCATACTCTTCCTTTTTCAATCA
TGATTGAAGCATTTATCAGGGTTATTGTCTCATGAGCGGATACATATTTGAATGTATTTAGAAAAATAAA
CAAATAGGTCATGACCAAAATCCCTTAACGTGAGTTTTCGTTCCACTGAGCGTCAGACCCCGTAGAAAAG
ATCAAAGGATCTTCTTGAGATCCTTTTTTTCTGCGCGTAATCTGCTGCTTGCAAACAAAAAAACCACCGC
TACCAGCGGTGGTTTGTTTGCCGGATCAAGAGCTACCAACTCTTTTTCCGAAGGTAACTGGCTTCAGCAG
AGCGCAGATACCAAATACTGTCCTTCTAGTGTAGCCGTAGTTAGGCCACCACTTCAAGAACTCTGTAGCA
CCGCCTACATACCTCGCTCTGCTAATCCTGTTACCAGTGGCTGCTGCCAGTGGCGATAAGTCGTGTCTTA
CCGGGTTGGACTCAAGACGATAGTTACCGGATAAGGCGCAGCGGTCGGGCTGAACGGGGGGTTCGTGCAC
ACAGCCCAGCTTGGAGCGAACGACCTACACCGAACTGAGATACCTACAGCGTGAGCTATGAGAAAGCGCC
ACGCTTCCCGAAGGGAGAAAGGCGGACAGGTATCCGGTAAGCGGCAGGGTCGGAACAGGAGAGCGCACGA
GGGAGCTTCCAGGGGGAAACGCCTGGTATCTTTATAGTCCTGTCGGGTTTCGCCACCTCTGACTTGAGCG
TCGATTTTTGTGATGCTCGTCAGGGGGGCGGAGCCTATGGAAAAACGCCAGCAACGCGGCCTTTTTACGG
TTCCTGGCCTTTTGCTGGCCTTTTGCTCACATGTTCTTTCCTGCGTTATCCCCTGATTCTGTGGATAACC
GTATTACCGCCTTTGAGTGAGCTGATACCGCTCGCCGCAGCCGAACGACCGAGCGCAGCGAGTCAGTGAG
CGAGGAAGCGGAAGAGCGCCTGATGCGGTATTTTCTCCTTACGCATCTGTGCGGTATTTCACACCGCAAT
GGTGCACTCTCAGTACAATCTGCTCTGATGCCGCATAGTTAAGCCAGTATACACTCCGCTATCGCTACGT
GACTGGGTCATGGCTGCGCCCCGACACCCGCCAACACCCGCTGACGCGCCCTGACGGGCTTGTCTGCTCC
CGGCATCCGCTTACAGACAAGCTGTGACCGTCTCCGGGAGCTGCATGTGTCAGAGGTTTTCACCGTCATC
ACCGAAACGCGCGAGGCAGCTGCGGTAAAGCTCATCAGCGTGGTCGTGAAGCGATTCACAGATGTCTGCC
TGTTCATCCGCGTCCAGCTCGTTGAGTTTCTCCAGAAGCGTTAATGTCTGGCTTCTGATAAAGCGGGCCA
TGTTAAGGGCGGTTTTTTCCTGTTTGGTCACTGATGCCTCCGTGTAAGGGGGATTTCTGTTCATGGGGGT
AATGATACCGATGAAACGAGAGAGGATGCTCACGATACGGGTTACTGATGATGAACATGCCCGGTTACTG
GAACGTTGTGAGGGTAAACAACTGGCGGTATGGATGCGGCGGGACCAGAGAAAAATCACTCAGGGTCAAT
GCCAGCGCTTCGTTAATACAGATGTAGGTGTTCCACAGGGTAGCCAGCAGCATCCTGCGATGCAGATCCG
GAACATAATGGTGCAGGGCGCTGACTTCCGCGTTTCCAGACTTTACGAAACACGGAAACCGAAGACCATT
CATGTTGTTGCTCAGGTCGCAGACGTTTTGCAGCAGCAGTCGCTTCACGTTCGCTCGCGTATCGGTGATT
CATTCTGCTAACCAGTAAGGCAACCCCGCCAGCCTAGCCGGGTCCTCAACGACAGGAGCACGATCATGCT
AGTCATGCCCCGCGCCCACCGGAAGGAGCTGACTGGGTTGAAGGCTCTCAAGGGCATCGGTCGAGATCCC
GGTGCCTAATGAGTGAGCTAACTTACATTAATTGCGTTGCGCTCACTGCCCGCTTTCCAGTCGGGAAACC
TGTCGTGCCAGCTGCATTAATGAATCGGCCAACGCGCGGGGAGAGGCGGTTTGCGTATTGGGCGCCAGGG
TGGTTTTTCTTTTCACCAGTGAGACGGGCAACAGCTGATTGCCCTTCACCGCCTGGCCCTGAGAGAGTTG
CAGCAAGCGGTCCACGCTGGTTTGCCCCAGCAGGCGAAAATCCTGTTTGATGGTGGTTAACGGCGGGATA
TAACATGAGCTGTCTTCGGTATCGTCGTATCCCACTACCGAGATGTCCGCACCAACGCGCAGCCCGGACT
CGGTAATGGCGCGCATTGCGCCCAGCGCCATCTGATCGTTGGCAACCAGCATCGCAGTGGGAACGATGCC
CTCATTCAGCATTTGCATGGTTTGTTGAAAACCGGACATGGCACTCCAGTCGCCTTCCCGTTCCGCTATC
GGCTGAATTTGATTGCGAGTGAGATATTTATGCCAGCCAGCCAGACGCAGACGCGCCGAGACAGAACTTA
ATGGGCCCGCTAACAGCGCGATTTGCTGGTGACCCAATGCGACCAGATGCTCCACGCCCAGTCGCGTACC
GTCTTCATGGGAGAAAATAATACTGTTGATGGGTGTCTGGTCAGAGACATCAAGAAATAACGCCGGAACA
TTAGTGCAGGCAGCTTCCACAGCAATGGCATCCTGGTCATCCAGCGGATAGTTAATGATCAGCCCACTGA
CGCGTTGCGCGAGAAGATTGTGCACCGCCGCTTTACAGGCTTCGACGCCGCTTCGTTCTACCATCGACAC
CACCACGCTGGCACCCAGTTGATCGGCGCGAGATTTAATCGCCGCGACAATTTGCGACGGCGCGTGCAGG
GCCAGACTGGAGGTGGCAACGCCAATCAGCAACGACTGTTTGCCCGCCAGTTGTTGTGCCACGCGGTTGG
GAATGTAATTCAGCTCCGCCATCGCCGCTTCCACTTTTTCCCGCGTTTTCGCAGAAACGTGGCTGGCCTG
GTTCACCACGCGGGAAACGGTCTGATAAGAGACACCGGCATACTCTGCGACATCGTATAACGTTACTGGT
TTCACATTCACCACCCTGAATTGACTCTCTTCCGGGCGCTATCATGCCATACCGCGAAAGGTTTTGCGCC
ATTCGATGGTGTCCGGGATCTCGACGCTCTCCCTTATGCGACTCCTGCATTAGGAAGCAGCCCAGTAGTA
GGTTGAGGCCGTTGAGCACCGCCGCCGCAAGGAATGGTGCATGCAAGGAGATGGCGCCCAACAGTCCCCC
GGCCACGGGGCCTGCCACCATACCCACGCCGAAACAAGCGCTCATGAGCCCGAAGTGGCGAGCCCGATCT
TCCCCATCGGTGATGTCGGCGATATAGGCGCCAGCAACCGCACCTGTGGCGCCGGTGATGCCGGCCACGA
TGCGTCCGGCGTAGAGGATCGAGATCGATCTCGATCCCGCGAAATTAATACGACTCACTATAGGGGAATT
GTGAGCGGATAACAATTCCCCTCTAGAAATAATTTTGTTTAACTTTAAGAAGGAGATATACC
