>Addgene plasmid #128278 | pET45b-tsr(B/X) (6X-His-Dm-Cofilin) | depositor partial sequence | sequence record 245691 | T7 promoter; partial sequence through multiple cloning site
GGGGGGCACATTCTCTCTATAATAATTTTGTTTAACTTTAATAAGGAGATATACCATGGCACATCACCAC
CACCATCACGTGGGTACCGGTTCGAATGATGACGACGACAAGAGTCCGGATCCCGCTTCTGGTGTAACTG
TGTCTGATGTCTGCAAGACTACATACGAGGAAATAAAGAAGGACAAAAAGCATCGCTATGTCATCTTTTA
CATTCGCGATGAAAAGCAGATTGATGTGGAGACTGTGGCAGATCGCAACGCCGAGTACGACCAGTTTCTA
GAAGATATCCAGAAATGCGGACCTGGAGAGTGCCGGTACGGACTGTTCGATTTCGAGTACATGCACCAGT
GCCAAGGCACCTCTGAGAGTTCAAAGAAGCAAAAGCTGTTCCTTATGTCGTGGTGTCCCGATACTGCCAA
GGTCAAGAAGAAGATGTTGTACTCCAGCTCCTTCGATGCTCTCAAGAAGTCGCTCGTGGGCGTCCAAAAG
TATATACAAGCCACTGATCTTTCCGAAGCCTCCCGGGAAGCCGTCGAGGAGAAACTCCGGGCCACCGACC
GCCAATAACTCGAGTCTGGTAAAGAAACCGCTGCTGCGAAATTTGAACGCCAGCACATGGACTCGTCTAC
TAGCGCAGCTTAATTAACCTAGGCTGCTGCCACCGCTGAGCAATAACTAGCATAACCCCTTGGGGCCTCT
AAACGGGTCTTGAGGGGTTTTTTGCTGAAAGGAGGAACTATATCCGGATTGGCGAATGGG
[124 nt withheld, positions 761-884]
C
[91 nt withheld, positions 886-976]
AGGGTGATG
[33 nt withheld, positions 986-1018]
TTTTTCGCCCTTGACGTTGGAGTCACGTCTTTATAGTGGACTCTGATCCAACTGACAACACTCAGCCTAT
CTCGGGTCTTATTCCTTTGACCTTATTAAGGATTTTTGCGA
