>Addgene plasmid #128278 | pET45b-tsr(B/X) (6X-His-Dm-Cofilin) | depositor partial sequence | sequence record 245692 | T7 term promoter; partial sequence through multiple cloning site
GCCTGCACTCGCTGTGCTAGTAGACGAGTCCATGTGCTGGCGTTCAATTTCGCAGCAGCGGTTTCTTTAC
CACACTCGAGTTATTGGCGGTCGGTGGCCCGGAGTTTCTCCTCGACGGCTTCCCGGGAGGCTTCGGAAAG
ATCAGTGGCTTGTATATACTTTTGGACGCCCACGAGCGACTTCTTGAGAGCATCGAAGGAGCTGGAGTAC
AACATCTTCTTCTTGACCTTGGCAGTATCGGGACACCACGACATAAGGAACAGCTTTTGCTTCTTTGAAC
TCTCAGAGGTGCCTTGGCACTGGTGCATGTACTCGAAATCGAACAGTCCGTACCGGCACTCTCCAGGTCC
GCATTTCTGGATATCTTCTAGAAACTGGTCGTACTCGGCGTTGCGATCTGCCACAGTCTCCACATCAATC
TGCTTTTCATCGCGAATGTAAAAGATGACATAGCGATGCTTTTTGTCCTTCTTTATTTCCTCGTATGTAG
TCTTGCAGACATCAGACACAGTTACACCAGAAGCGGGATCCGGACTCTTGTCGTCGTCATCATTCGAACC
GGTACCCACGTGATGGTGGTGGTGATGTGCCATGGTATATCTCCTTCTTAAAGTTAAACAAAATTATTTC
TAGAGGGGAATTGTTATCCGCTCACAATTCCCCTATAGTGAGTCGTATTAATTTCGCGGGATCGAGATCG
ATCTCGATCCTCTACGCCGGACGCATCGTGGCCGGCATCACCGGCGCCACAGGTGCGGTTGCTGGCGCCT
ATATCGCCGACATCACCGATGGGGAAGATCGGGCTCGCCACTTCGGGCTCATGAGCGCTTGTTTCGGCGT
GGGTATGGTGGCAGGCCCCGTGGCCGGGGGACTGTTGGGCGCCATCTCCTTGCATGCACCATTCCTTGCG
GCGGCGGTGCTCAACGGGCCTCAACCTACTACTGGGCTGCTTCCTAATGCAGGAGTCGCATAAGGAGAGC
GTCGAGATCCCGGACATCATCGAATGGCGCAAAACCTTCGCGTATGGGCATGATAGCGCCCTGAAGAGAG
TCATTCAGGTGGTGAATGTGCACAGTTACGTAACGATGTCGCAGAGTTATGCGGGTGTTCTCCTATATCC
AGAAACCGTTTTTCTG
